>Addgene plasmid #124270 | Lamin A (R377H)-mRFP | addgene full sequence | sequence record 251113 | Addgene NGS Result
AATTACGGGGTCATTAGTTCATAGCCCATATATGGAGTTCCGCGTTACATAACTTACGGTAAATGGCCCG
CCTGGCTGACCGCCCAACGACCCCCGCCCATTGACGTCAATAATGACGTATGTTCCCATAGTAACGCCAA
TAGGGACTTTCCATTGACGTCAATGGGTGGAGTATTTACGGTAAACTGCCCACTTGGCAGTACATCAAGT
GTATCATATGCCAAGTACGCCCCCTATTGACGTCAATGACGGTAAATGGCCCGCCTGGCATTATGCCCAG
TACATGACCTTATGGGACTTTCCTACTTGGCAGTACATCTACGTATTAGTCATCGCTATTACCATGGTGA
TGCGGTTTTGGCAGTACATCAATGGGCGTGGATAGCGGTTTGACTCACGGGGATTTCCAAGTCTCCACCC
CATTGACGTCAATGGGAGTTTGTTTTGGCACCAAAATCAACGGGACTTTCCAAAATGTCGTAACAACTCC
GCCCCATTGACGCAAATGGGCGGTAGGCGTGTACGGTGGGAGGTCTATATAAGCAGAGCTGGTTTAGTGA
ACCGTCAGATCCGCTAGCGCTACCGGACTCAGATCTCGAGCTCAAGCTTCGAATTCTGCAGTCGACGGTA
CCGCGGGCCCGGGATCCGAATGGCCATGGAGACCCCGTCCCAGCGGCGCGCCACCCGCAGCGGGGCGCAG
GCCAGCTCCACTCCGCTGTCGCCCACCCGCATCACCCGGCTGCAGGAGAAGGAGGACCTGCAGGAGCTCA
ATGATCGCTTGGCGGTCTACATCGACCGTGTGCGCTCGCTGGAAACGGAGAACGCAGGGCTGCGCCTTCG
CATCACCGAGTCTGAAGAGGTGGTCAGCCGCGAGGTGTCCGGCATCAAGGCCGCCTACGAGGCCGAGCTC
GGGGATGCCCGCAAGACCCTTGACTCAGTAGCCAAGGAGCGCGCCCGCCTGCAGCTGGAGCTGAGCAAAG
TGCGTGAGGAGTTTAAGGAGCTGAAAGCGCGCAATACCAAGAAGGAGGGTGACCTGATAGCTGCTCAGGC
TCGGCTGAAGGACCTGGAGGCTCTGCTGAACTCCAAGGAGGCCGCACTGAGCACTGCTCTCAGTGAGAAG
CGCACGCTGGAGGGCGAGCTGCATGATCTGCGGGGCCAGGTGGCCAAGCTTGAGGCAGCCCTAGGTGAGG
CCAAGAAGCAACTTCAGGATGAGATGCTGCGGCGGGTGGATGCTGAGAACAGGCTGCAGACCATGAAGGA
GGAACTGGACTTCCAGAAGAACATCTACAGTGAGGAGCTGCGTGAGACCAAGCGCCGTCATGAGACCCGA
CTGGTGGAGATTGACAATGGGAAGCAGCGTGAGTTTGAGAGCCGGCTGGCGGATGCGCTGCAGGAACTGC
GGGCCCAGCATGAGGACCAGGTGGAGCAGTATAAGAAGGAGCTGGAGAAGACTTATTCTGCCAAGCTGGA
CAATGCCAGGCAGTCTGCTGAGAGGAACAGCAACCTGGTGGGGGCTGCCCACGAGGAGCTGCAGCAGTCG
CGCATCCGCATCGACAGCCTCTCTGCCCAGCTCAGCCAGCTCCAGAAGCAGCTGGCAGCCAAGGAGGCGA
AGCTTCGAGACCTGGAGGACTCACTGGCCCGTGAGCGGGACACCAGCCGGCGGCTGCTGGCGGAAAAGGA
GCGGGAGATGGCCGAGATGCGGGCAAGGATGCAGCAGCAGCTGGACGAGTACCAGGAGCTTCTGGACATC
AAGCTGGCCCTGGACATGGAGATCCACGCCTACCACAAGCTCTTGGAGGGCGAGGAGGAGAGGCTACGCC
TGTCCCCCAGCCCTACCTCGCAGCGCAGCCGTGGCCGTGCTTCCTCTCACTCATCCCAGACACAGGGTGG
GGGCAGCGTCACCAAAAAGCGCAAACTGGAGTCCACTGAGAGCCGCAGCAGCTTCTCACAGCACGCACGC
ACTAGCGGGCGCGTGGCCGTGGAGGAGGTGGATGAGGAGGGCAAGTTTGTCCGGCTGCGCAACAAGTCCA
ATGAGGACCAGTCCATGGGCAATTGGCAGATCAAGCGCCAGAATGGAGATGATCCCTTGCTGACTTACCG
GTTCCCACCAAAGTTCACCCTGAAGGCTGGGCAGGTGGTGACGATCTGGGCTGCAGGAGCTGGGGCCACC
CACAGCCCCCCTACCGACCTGGTGTGGAAGGCACAGAACACCTGGGGCTGCGGGAACAGCCTGCGTACGG
CTCTCATCAACTCCACTGGGGAAGAAGTGGCCATGCGCAAGCTGGTGCGCTCAGTGACTGTGGTTGAGGA
CGACGAGGATGAGGATGGAGATGACCTGCTCCATCACCACCACGGCTCCCACTGCAGCAGCTCGGGGGAC
CCCGCTGAGTACAACCTGCGCTCGCGCACCGTGCTGTGCGGGACCTGCGGGCAGCCTGCCGACAAGGCAT
CTGCCAGCGGCTCAGGAGCCCAGGTGGGCGGACCCATCTCCTCTGGCTCTTCTGCCTCCAGTGTCACGGT
CACTCGCAGCTACCGCAGTGTGGGGGGCAGTGGGGGTGGCAGCTTCGGGGACAATCTGGTCACCCGCTCC
TACGGTGGCGGTGGCTCTGGAGGTGGTGGGTCCATGGCCTCCTCCGAGGACGTCATCAAGGAGTTCATGC
GCTTCAAGGTGCGCATGGAGGGCTCCGTGAACGGCCACGAGTTCGAGATCGAGGGCGAGGGCGAGGGCCG
CCCCTACGAGGGCACCCAGACCGCCAAGCTGAAGGTGACCAAGGGCGGCCCCCTGCCCTTCGCCTGGGAC
ATCCTGTCCCCTCAGTTCCAGTACGGCTCCAAGGCCTACGTGAAGCACCCCGCCGACATCCCCGACTACT
TGAAGCTGTCCTTCCCCGAGGGCTTCAAGTGGGAGCGCGTGATGAACTTCGAGGACGGCGGCGTGGTGAC
CGTGACCCAGGACTCCTCCCTGCAGGACGGCGAGTTCATCTACAAGGTGAAGCTGCGCGGCACCAACTTC
CCCTCCGACGGCCCCGTAATTCAGAAGAAGACGATGGGCTGGGAGGCCTCCACCGAGCGGATGTACCCCG
AGGACGGCGCCCTGAAGGGCGAGATCAAGATGAGGCTGAAGCTGAAGGACGGCGGCCACTACGACGCCGA
GGTCAAGACCACCTACATGGCCAAGAAGCCCGTGCAGCTGCCCGGCGCCTACAAGACCGACATCAAGCTG
GACATCACCTCCCACAACGAGGACTACACCATCGTGGAACAGTACGAGCGCGCCGAGGGCCGCCACTCCA
CCGGCGCCCTGTACAAGTAAGCGGCCGCGACTCTAGATCATAATCAGCCATACCACATTTGTAGAGGTTT
TACTTGCTTTAAAAAACCTCCCACACCTCCCCCTGAACCTGAAACATAAAATGAATGCAATTGTTGTTGT
TAACTTGTTTATTGCAGCTTATAATGGTTACAAATAAAGCAATAGCATCACAAATTTCACAAATAAAGCA
TTTTTTTCACTGCATTCTAGTTGTGGTTTGTCCAAACTCATCAATGTATCTTAAGGCGTAAATTGTAAGC
GTTAATATTTTGTTAAAATTCGCGTTAAATTTTTGTTAAATCAGCTCATTTTTTAACCAATAGGCCGAAA
TCGGCAAAATCCCTTATAAATCAAAAGAATAGACCGAGATAGGGT
[37 nt withheld, positions 3686-3722]
AAAGAACGTGGACTCCAACGTCAAAGG
[49 nt withheld, positions 3750-3798]
T
[91 nt withheld, positions 3800-3890]
G
[124 nt withheld, positions 3892-4015]
CAGGTGGCACTTTTCGGGGAAATGTGCGCGGAACCCCTATTTGTTTATTTTTCTAAATACATTCAAATAT
GTATCCGCTCATGAGACAATAACCCTGATAAATGCTTCAATAATATTGAAAAAGGAAGAGTCCTGAGGCG
GAAAGAACCAGCTGTGGAATGTGTGTCAGTTAGGGTGTGGAAAGTCCCCAGGCTCCCCAGCAGGCAGAAG
TATGCAAAGCATGCATCTCAATTAGTCAGCAACCAGGTGTGGAAAGTCCCCAGGCTCCCCAGCAGGCAGA
AGTATGCAAAGCATGCATCTCAATTAGTCAGCAACCATAGTCCCGCCCCTAACTCCGCCCATCCCGCCCC
TAACTCCGCCCAGTTCCGCCCATTCTCCGCCCCATGGCTGACTAATTTTTTTTATTTATGCAGAGGCCGA
GGCCGCCTCGGCCTCTGAGCTATTCCAGAAGTAGTGAGGAGGCTTTTTTGGAGGCCTAGGCTTTTGCAAA
GATCGATCAAGAGACAGGATGAGGATCGTTTCGCATGATTGAACAAGATGGATTGCACGCAGGTTCTCCG
GCCGCTTGGGTGGAGAGGCTATTCGGCTATGACTGGGCACAACAGACAATCGGCTGCTCTGATGCCGCCG
TGTTCCGGCTGTCAGCGCAGGGGCGCCCGGTTCTTTTTGTCAAGACCGACCTGTCCGGTGCCCTGAATGA
ACTGCAAGACGAGGCAGCGCGGCTATCGTGGCTGGCCACGACGGGCGTTCCTTGCGCAGCTGTGCTCGAC
GTTGTCACTGAAGCGGGAAGGGACTGGCTGCTATTGGGCGAAGTGCCGGGGCAGGATCTCCTGTCATCTC
ACCTTGCTCCTGCCGAGAAAGTATCCATCATGGCTGATGCAATGCGGCGGCTGCATACGCTTGATCCGGC
TACCTGCCCATTCGACCACCAAGCGAAACATCGCATCGAGCGAGCACGTACTCGGATGGAAGCCGGTCTT
GTCGATCAGGATGATCTGGACGAAGAGCATCAGGGGCTCGCGCCAGCCGAACTGTTCGCCAGGCTCAAGG
CGAGCATGCCCGACGGCGAGGATCTCGTCGTGACCCATGGCGATGCCTGCTTGCCGAATATCATGGTGGA
AAATGGCCGCTTTTCTGGATTCATCGACTGTGGCCGGCTGGGTGTGGCGGACCGCTATCAGGACATAGCG
TTGGCTACCCGTGATATTGCTGAAGAGCTTGGCGGCGAATGGGCTGACCGCTTCCTCGTGCTTTACGGTA
TCGCCGCTCCCGATTCGCAGCGCATCGCCTTCTATCGCCTTCTTGACGAGTTCTTCTGAGCGGGACTCTG
GGGTTCGAAATGACCGACCAAGCGACGCCCAACCTGCCATCACGAGATTTCGATTCCACCGCCGCCTTCT
ATGAAAGGTTGGGCTTCGGAATCGTTTTCCGGGACGCCGGCTGGATGATCCTCCAGCGCGGGGATCTCAT
GCTGGAGTTCTTCGCCCACCCTAGGGGGAGGCTAACTGAAACACGGAAGGAGACAATACCGGAAGGAACC
CGCGCTATGACGGCAATAAAAAGACAGAATAAAACGCACGGTGTTGGGTCGTTTGTTCATAAACGCGGGG
TTCGGTCCCAGGGCTGGCACTCTGTCGATACCCCACCGAGACCCCATTGGGGCCAATACGCCCGCGTTTC
TTCCTTTTCCCCACCCCACCCCCCAAGTTCGGGTGAAGGCCCAGGGCTCGCAGCCAACGTCGGGGCGGCA
GGCCCTGCCATAGCCTCAGGTTACTCATATATACTTTAGATTGATTTAAAACTTCATTTTTAATTTAAAA
GGATCTAGGTGAAGATCCTTTTTGATAATCTCATGACCAAAATCCCTTAACGTGAGTTTTCGTTCCACTG
AGCGTCAGACCCCGTAGAAAAGATCAAAGGATCTTCTTGAGATCCTTTTTTTCTGCGCGTAATCTGCTGC
TTGCAAACAAAAAAACCACCGCTACCAGCGGTGGTTTGTTTGCCGGATCAAGAGCTACCAACTCTTTTTC
CGAAGGTAACTGGCTTCAGCAGAGCGCAGATACCAAATACTGTTCTTCTAGTGTAGCCGTAGTTAGGCCA
CCACTTCAAGAACTCTGTAGCACCGCCTACATACCTCGCTCTGCTAATCCTGTTACCAGTGGCTGCTGCC
AGTGGCGATAAGTCGTGTCTTACCGGGTTGGACTCAAGACGATAGTTACCGGATAAGGCGCAGCGGTCGG
GCTGAACGGGGGGTTCGTGCACACAGCCCAGCTTGGAGCGAACGACCTACACCGAACTGAGATACCTACA
GCGTGAGCTATGAGAAAGCGCCACGCTTCCCGAAGGGAGAAAGGCGGACAGGTATCCGGTAAGCGGCAGG
GTCGGAACAGGAGAGCGCACGAGGGAGCTTCCAGGGGGAAACGCCTGGTATCTTTATAGTCCTGTCGGGT
TTCGCCACCTCTGACTTGAGCGTCGATTTTTGTGATGCTCGTCAGGGGGGCGGAGCCTATGGAAAAACGC
CAGCAACGCGGCCTTTTTACGGTTCCTGGCCTTTTGCTGGCCTTTTGCTCACATGTTCTTTCCTGCGTTA
TCCCCTGATTCTGTGGATAACCGTATTACCGCCATGCATTAGTTATTAATAGTAATC
Features (pLannotate 1.2.2; 16 found; start..end, strand, type, name):
     43..346     +  enhancer       CMV enhancer: human cytomegalovirus immediate early enhancer
    347..550     +  promoter       CMV promoter: human cytomegalovirus (CMV) immediate early promoter
    591..647     +  misc_feature   MCS: multiple cloning site
    656..2581    +  CDS            LMNA: LMNA_HUMAN - Also known as LMN1. Experimental evidence at protein level: Swiss-Prot protein existence level 1. Prelamin-A/C can accelerate smooth muscle cell senescence. It acts to disrupt mitosis and induce DNA damage in vascular smooth muscle cells (VSMCs), leading to mitotic failure, genomic instability, and premature senescence. From Homo sapiens (Human).
   2624..3298    +  CDS            mRFP1: mRFP1 is a basic (constitutively fluorescent) red fluorescent protein published in 2002, derived from Discosoma sp.. It is reported to be a somewhat slowly-maturing monomer with low acid sensitivity.
   3326..3409    +  CDS            large T antigen (fragment): large T antigen from SV40 (simian virus 40)
   3432..3553    +  polyA_signal   SV40 poly(A) signal: SV40 polyadenylation signal
   3587..4015    -  rep_origin     f1 ori (sequence partly withheld): f1 bacteriophage origin of replication; arrow indicates direction of (+) strand synthesis
   4042..4146    +  promoter       AmpR promoter: bla
   4148..4505    +  promoter       SV40 promoter: SV40 enhancer and early promoter
   4540..5334    +  CDS            NeoR/KanR: aminoglycoside phosphotransferase from Tn5; aph(3')-II (or nptII); confers resistance to neomycin, kanamycin, and G418 (Geneticin®)
   5355..5507    +  CDS            ble (fragment): BLE_KLEPN - Experimental evidence at protein level: Swiss-Prot protein existence level 1. Binding protein with a strong affinity to the bleomycin family of antibiotics. Binds to CL990; an antimitotic-antibiotic compound. From Klebsiella pneumoniae.
   5566..5613    +  polyA_signal   HSV TK poly(A) signal: herpes simplex virus thymidine kinase polyadenylation signal (Cole and Stacy, 1985)
   5704..5720    -  polyA_signal   bGH poly(A) signal (fragment): bovine growth hormone polyadenylation signal
   5942..6530    +  rep_origin     ori: high-copy-number ColE1/pMB1/pBR322/pUC origin of replication
   6645..6662    +  enhancer       CMV enhancer (fragment): human cytomegalovirus immediate early enhancer
