[The description below was written by a language model from this plasmid's Addgene catalogue record and pLannotate feature annotations shown in this document.]
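Description:
Lamin A (R377H)-mRFP is a mammalian expression plasmid of about 6.7 kb built on the mRFP-N2 backbone, an N-series fluorescent-protein fusion vector in which the gene of interest is placed upstream of the fluorescent protein. It is maintained in E. coli as a high-copy plasmid through a ColE1/pUC-type origin and selected with kanamycin. The single NeoR/KanR (Tn5 aminoglycoside phosphotransferase) gene is preceded by both a bacterial bla promoter and the SV40 enhancer/early promoter and is followed by an HSV TK polyadenylation signal. The same marker can therefore confer G418 resistance in mammalian cells. An f1 origin is also present. The short large T antigen, ble and bGH poly(A) annotations are fragment matches within backbone sequence rather than functional elements.

The payload is human LMNA encoding lamin A with the R377H substitution, inserted by Gibson cloning just downstream of the residual multiple cloning site and driven by the CMV immediate early enhancer and promoter. The lamin A coding sequence is followed after a short linker region by mRFP1, a monomeric red fluorescent protein derived from Discosoma, giving a C-terminally tagged fusion, and the transcript is terminated by the SV40 poly(A) signal. The R377H mutation is recorded as being associated with Emery-Dreifuss muscular dystrophy (EDMD). The plasmid suits transfection experiments in which the localisation and behaviour of this disease-linked lamin A variant at the nuclear lamina are followed by red fluorescence. The deposit notes refer to lamin A mutants in the plural, suggesting it is one of a set, though the others are not described here.
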