Addgene plasmid #124270: Lamin A (R377H)-mRFP
Purpose: Lamin A mutant (R377H), C-terminally tagged with mRFP. Mutation associated with EDMD myopathy.
Depositing lab: Eric Schirmer.
Backbone
  Vector backbone: mRFP-N2
  Vector type: Mammalian Expression
Growth in bacteria
  Bacterial resistance: Kanamycin, 50 μg/mL
  Growth temperature: 37°C
  Growth strain: DH5alpha
  Copy number: High Copy
Gene/Insert
  Gene/Insert name: LMNA (R377H)
  Species: H. sapiens (human)
  Mutation: LMNA (R377H)
  Entrez Gene: LMNA (a.k.a. CDCD1, CDDC, CMD1A, CMT2B1, EMD2, FPL, FPLD, FPLD2, HGPS, IDC, LDP1, LFP, LGMD1B, LMN1, LMNC, LMNL1, MADA, PRO1)
  Tag / fusion protein: mRFP (C terminal on insert)
  Cloning method: Gibson Cloning
Resource information
  A portion of this plasmid was derived from a plasmid made by: Lamin A mutants were cloned by Peter Meinke 2018 (Ludwig-Maximilians-University of Munich). mRFP was a gift from Anne Straub in 2005
Terms and licenses: Academic/Nonprofit Terms; Industry Terms: Not Available to Industry
How to cite: Lamin A (R377H)-mRFP was a gift from Eric Schirmer (Addgene plasmid # 124270 ; http://n2t.net/addgene:124270 ; RRID:Addgene_124270)
